>Addgene plasmid #59737 | pET14b_SG | depositor partial sequence | sequence record 93743 | aa 516-804
CATATGGGAGATTCTTTCTATATTAGAACCCATTTTGAATATGAAAAGGAATCTCCCTATGGACTTAGTT
TTAACAAAGGAGAGGTGTTCCGTGTTGTGGATACCTTGTACAATGGAAAACTGGGCTCTTGGCTTGCTAT
TCGAATTGGTAAAAATCATAAGGAGGTAGAACGAGGCATCATCCCTAATAAGAACAGAGCTGAGCAGCTA
GCCAGTGTACAGTATACACTTCCAAAAACAGCAGGCGGAGACCGTGCTGACTTCTGGAGATTCAGAGGTC
TTCGCAGCTCCAAGAGAAATCTTCGAAAAAGCAGAGAGGATTTGTCCGCTCAGCCTGTTCAAACAAAGTT
TCCAGCTTATGAAAGAGTGGTTCTTCGAGAAGCTGGATTTCTGAGGCCTGTAACCATTTTTGGACCAATA
GCTGATGTTGCCAGAGAAAAGCTGGCAAGAGAAGAACCAGATATTTATCAAATTGCAAAGAGTGAACCAC
GAGACGCTGGAACTGACCAACGTAGCTCTGGCATTATTCGCCTGCATACAATAAAGCAAATCATAGATCA
AGACAAACATGCTTTATTAGATGTAACACCAAATGCAGTTGATCGTCTTAACTATGCCCAGTGGTATCCA
ATTGTTGTATTTCTTAACCCTGATTCTAAGCAAGGAGTAAAAACAATGAGAATGAGGTTATGTCCAGAAT
CTCGGAAAAGTGCCAGGAAGTTATACGAGCGATCTCATAAACTTCGTAAAAATAATCACCATCTTTTTAC
AACTACAATTAACTTAAATTCAATGAATGATGGTTGGTATGGTGCGCTGAAAGAAGCAATTCAACAACAG
CAAAACCAGCTGGTATGGGTTTCCGAGGGAAAATGAGGATCC
