>Addgene plasmid #59737 | pET14b_SG | addgene partial sequence | sequence record 96186 | pBRrevBam 5'-GGTGATGTCGGCGATATAGG-3'
GCCGGCCCGATGCGTCCGGCGTAGAGGATCGAGATCTCGATCCCGCGAAATTAATACGACTCACTATAGG
GAGACCACAACGGTTTCCCTCTAGAAATAATTTTGTTTAACTTTAAGAAGGAGATATACCATGGGCAGCA
GCCATCATCATCATCATCACAGCAGCGGCCTGGTGCCGCGCGGCAGCCATATGGGAGATTCTTTCTATAT
TAGAACCCATTTTGAATATGAAAAGGAATCTCCCTATGGACTTAGTTTTAACAAAGGAGAGGTGTTCCGT
GTTGTGGATACCTTGTACAATGGAAAACTGGGCTCTTGGCTTGCTATTCGAATTGGTAAAAATCATAAGG
AGGTAGAACGAGGCATCATCCCTAATAAGAACAGAGCTGAGCAGCTAGCCAGTGTACAGTATACACTTCC
AAAAACAGCAGGCGGAGACCGTGCTGACTTCTGGAGATTCAGAGGTCTTCGCAGCTCCAAGAGAAATCTT
CGAAAAAGCAGAGAGGATTTGTCCGCTCAGCCTGTTCAAACAAAGTTTCCAGCTTATGAAAGAGTGGTTC
TTCGAGAAGCTGGATTTCTGAGGCCTGTAACCATTTTTGGACCAATAGCTGATGTTGCCAGAGAAAAGCT
GGCAAGAGAAGAACCAGATATTTATCAAATTGCAAAGAGTGAACCACGAGACGCTGGAACTGACCAACGT
AGCTCTGGCATTATTCGCCTGCATACAATAAAGCAAATCATAGATCAAGACAAACATGCTTTATTAGATG
TAACACCAAATGCAGTTGATCGTCTTAACTATG
