>Addgene plasmid #59737 | pET14b_SG | addgene partial sequence | sequence record 96188 | T7term 5'-GCTAGTTATTGCTCAGCGG-3'
CCCATACCAGCTGGTTTTGCTGTTGTTGAATTGCTTCTTTCAGCGCACCATACCAACCATCATTCATTGA
ATTTAAGTTAATTGTAGTTGTAAAAAGATGGTGATTATTTTTACGAAGTTTATGAGATCGCTCGTATAAC
TTCCTGGCACTTTTCCGAGATTCTGGACATAACCTCATTCTCATTGTTTTTACTCCTTGCTTAGAATCAG
GGTTAAGAAATACAACAATTGGATACCACTGGGCATAGTTAAGACGATCAACTGCATTTGGTGTTACATC
TAATAATGCATGTTTGTCTTGATCTATGATTTGCTTTATTGTATGCAGGCGAATAATGCCAGAGCTACGT
TGGTCAGTTCCAGCGTCTCGTGGTTCACTCTTTGCAATTTGATAAATATCTGGTTCTTCTCTTGCCAGCT
TTTCTCTGGCAACATCAGCTATTGGTCCAAAAATGGTTACAGGCCTCAGAAATCCAGCTTCTCGAAGAAC
CACTCTTTCATAAGCTGGAAACTTTGTTTGAACAGGCTGAGCGGACAAATCCTCTCTGCTTTTTCGAAGA
TTTCTCTTGGAGCTGCGAAGACCTCTGAATCTCCAGAAGTCAGCACGGTCTCCGCCTGCTGTTTTTGGAA
GTGTATACTGTACACTGGCTAGCTGCTCAGCTCTGTTCTTATTA
