[The description below was written by a language model from this plasmid's Addgene catalogue record.]
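Description:
pET14b_SG is a bacterial expression plasmid built on the pET14b backbone, carrying an 882 bp fragment of human zonula occludens-1 (ZO-1, gene TJP1) that encodes the SH3 and guanylate kinase-like (GUK) domains. The total construct is recorded as 5553 bp. It is maintained in E. coli as a high-copy plasmid under ampicillin selection, with a cloning strain such as DH5alpha listed for propagation. No feature table accompanies the record, so the promoter is not explicitly stated. However, pET14b is a standard T7-driven vector, and the listing of a T7 forward sequencing primer is consistent with that, implying that protein production would need a host supplying T7 RNA polymerase.

The insert was placed between the NdeI and BamHI sites, both of which were retained, so the ZO-1 fragment is fused in frame to the N-terminal His tag provided by the backbone, allowing purification by metal-affinity chromatography. The record is internally inconsistent about the cleavage site that follows the tag. The tag field lists a thrombin cleavage site, whereas the backbone modification note says the thrombin site of pET14b was replaced by a TEV protease cleavage site. The modification note is the more specific statement, but the sequence should be checked before choosing a protease for tag removal.

The stated purpose is expression of the ZO-1 SH3-GUK module, and the associated publication concerns the structure of this module and its regulated ligand-binding sites. This suggests use in producing recombinant protein for structural and binding studies of this tight-junction scaffold protein.
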