Addgene plasmid #59737: pET14b_SG
Purpose: Expresses SH3-GUK domains of human ZO-1
Depositing lab: Alan Fanning. Depositing organization: University of North Carolina at Chapel Hill. Publication: Insights into regulated ligand binding sites from the structure of ZO-1 Src homology 3-guanylate kinase module. Lye MF, Fanning AS, Su Y, Anderson JM, Lavie A. J Biol Chem. 2010 Apr 30;285(18):13907-17. doi: 10.1074/jbc.M109.093674. Epub 2010 Mar 3. PubMed 20200156.
Backbone
  Vector backbone: pET14b
  Backbone manufacturer: EMD Millipore
  Backbone size w/o insert (bp): 4671
  Total vector size (bp): 5553
  Modifications to backbone: Thrombin cleavage site of pET14b replaced by TEV protease cleavage site.
  Vector type: Bacterial Expression
Growth in bacteria
  Bacterial resistance: Ampicillin, 100 μg/mL
  Growth temperature: 37°C
  Growth strain: DH5alpha
  Copy number: High Copy
Gene/Insert
  Gene/Insert name: zonula occludens-1 (alt name: TJP-1)
  Species: H. sapiens (human)
  Insert size (bp): 882
  Entrez Gene: TJP1 (a.k.a. ZO-1)
  Tag / fusion protein: HIS tag (N terminal on backbone); thrombin clvg (N terminal on backbone)
  Cloning method: Restriction Enzyme; 5′ cloning site Nde I (not destroyed); 3′ cloning site Bam HI (not destroyed)
  Sequencing primers: 5′ T7 fwd
Terms and licenses: Academic/Nonprofit Terms; Industry Terms: Not Available to Industry
How to cite: pET14b_SG was a gift from Alan Fanning (Addgene plasmid # 59737 ; http://n2t.net/addgene:59737 ; RRID:Addgene_59737)
